Addgene plasmid #129776: pT3-EF1A-MYC-IRES-lucOS
Purpose: Transposon based vector that expresses human MYC followed by IRES and firefly luciferase and the antigens SIYRYYGL (SIY), SIINFEKL (SIN, OVA257-264), and OVA323-339
Depositing lab: Amaia Lujambio. Depositing organization: Icahn School of Medicine at Mount Sinai. Publication: beta-catenin activation promotes immune escape and resistance to anti-PD-1 therapy in hepatocellular carcinoma. Ruiz de Galarreta M, Bresnahan E, Molina-Sanchez P, Lindblad KE, Maier B, Sia D, Puigvehi M, Miguela V, Casanova-Acebes M, Dhainaut M, Villacorta-Martin C, Singhi AD, Moghe A, von Felden J, Tal Grinspan L, Wang S, Kamphorst AO, Monga SP, Brown BD, Villanueva A, Llovet JM, Merad M, Lujambio A. Cancer Discov. 2019 Jun 11. pii: 2159-8290.CD-19-0074. doi: 10.1158/2159-8290.CD-19-0074. PubMed 31186238.
Backbone
  Vector backbone: pT3-EF1a
  Total vector size (bp): 9597
  Vector type: Mammalian Expression
Growth in bacteria
  Bacterial resistance: Ampicillin, 100 μg/mL
  Growth temperature: 37°C
  Growth strain: NEB Stable
  Growth instructions: Slow growing plasmids, grow at least 18 hours.
  Copy number: Low Copy
Gene/Insert
  Gene/Insert name: human MYC (alt name: MYC)
  Species: H. sapiens (human)
  Insert size (bp): 4100
  Entrez Gene: MYC (a.k.a. MRTL, MYCC, bHLHe39, c-Myc)
  Promoter: EF1A
  Tag / fusion protein: luciferase (C terminal on insert); OS: SIYRYYGL (SIY), SIINFEKL (SIN, OVA257-264), and OVA323-339 (C terminal on insert)
  Cloning method: Gibson Cloning
  Sequencing primers: 5′ TCAAGCCTCAGACAGTGGTTC
Resource information
  A portion of this plasmid was derived from a plasmid made by: Xin Chen (backbone)
Terms and licenses: Academic/Nonprofit Terms; Industry Terms: Not Available to Industry
Depositor comments: The plasmid contains loxp sites so it´s not ideal for experiments in mice expressing Cre.
How to cite: pT3-EF1A-MYC-IRES-lucOS was a gift from Amaia Lujambio (Addgene plasmid # 129776 ; http://n2t.net/addgene:129776 ; RRID:Addgene_129776)
