[The description below was written by a language model from this plasmid's Addgene catalogue record and pLannotate feature annotations shown in this document.]
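Description:
pT3-EF1A-MYC-IRES-lucOS is a transposon-based mammalian expression plasmid of about 9.6 kb built on the pT3-EF1a backbone. It is propagated in E. coli through a ColE1/pUC-type origin and selected with ampicillin via the β-lactamase gene. Although the annotated origin is a high-copy type, the depositor lists the plasmid as low copy and slow growing. The catalogue describes it as transposon based, but the transposon inverted repeats are not among the annotated features, so their type and exact positions cannot be read from the table, and the record does not name the transposase.

The payload is a single bicistronic unit driven by the strong constitutive human EF-1α promoter and terminated by the bovine growth hormone polyadenylation signal. The first cistron is human MYC, flanked by attB1 and attB2 Gateway recombination scars, with a V5 tag sequence annotated downstream of attB2. An EMCV IRES then allows cap-independent translation of the second cistron, firefly luciferase (luc+) fused at its C terminus to the "OS" antigen segment. That segment carries the model epitopes SIY, SIINFEKL (OVA257-264) and OVA323-339, and is annotated as an ovalbumin fragment containing the CD8+ T cell OVA peptide. Cells that integrate the cassette therefore co-express the MYC oncogene, a bioluminescent reporter and defined T cell antigens.

Two loxP sites bracket the expression cassette, and the depositor cautions that this makes the plasmid unsuitable for Cre-expressing mice. The associated study concerns immune escape and anti-PD-1 resistance in hepatocellular carcinoma, consistent with use in generating MYC-driven, trackable tumours that express model antigens.
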