Features (pLannotate 1.2.2; 31 found; start..end, strand, type, name):
     34..67      -  protein_bind   loxP: Cre-mediated recombination occurs in the 8-bp core sequence (GCATACAT). Cre recombinase
     92..110     +  enhancer       CMV enhancer (fragment): human cytomegalovirus immediate early enhancer
    135..201     +  CDS            small t antigen (fragment): SV40 (simian virus 40) small t antigen
    208..1386    +  promoter       EF-1α promoter: strong constitutive promoter for human elongation factor EF-1α
   1403..1421    +  promoter       T7 promoter: promoter for bacteriophage T7 RNA polymerase
   1500..1524    +  protein_bind   attB1: mutant version of attB; recombination site for the Gateway® BP reaction BP Clonase™
   1533..2849    +  CDS            MYC: MYC_HUMAN - Also known as BHLHE39. Experimental evidence at protein level: Swiss-Prot protein existence level 1. Transcription factor that binds DNA in a non-specific manner, yet also specifically recognizes the core sequence 5'-CAC[GA]TG-3'. Activates the transcription of growth-related genes. Binds to the VEGFA promoter, promoting VEGFA production and subsequent sprouting angiogenesis (PubMed:24940000). Regulator of somatic reprogramming, controls self-renewal of embryonic stem cells. Functions with TAF6L to activate target gene expression through RNA polymerase II pause release (By similari
   2851..2875    -  protein_bind   attB2: mutant version of attB; recombination site for the Gateway® BP reaction BP Clonase™
   2928..2969    +  CDS            V5 tag: epitope tag from simian virus 5
   3093..3555    +  misc_feature   IRES: internal ribosome entry site (IRES) of the encephalomyocarditis virus (EMCV)
   3569..5218    +  CDS            luciferase: firefly luciferase; luc+; enhanced luc+ version of the luciferase gene
   5219..5611    +  CDS            ovalbumin (fragment): chicken ovalbumin
   5231..5254    +  CDS            OVA peptide: antigenic CD8+ T cell epitope from chicken ovalbumin
   5675..5701    +  CDS            Myc (fragment): Myc (human c-Myc proto-oncogene) epitope tag
   5733..5957    +  polyA_signal   bGH poly(A) signal: bovine growth hormone polyadenylation signal
   5961..5982    +  promoter       SV40 promoter (fragment): SV40 enhancer and early promoter
   6003..6026    +  rep_origin     f1 ori (fragment): f1 bacteriophage origin of replication; arrow indicates direction of (+) strand synthesis
   6027..6060    -  protein_bind   loxP: Cre-mediated recombination occurs in the 8-bp core sequence (GCATACAT). Cre recombinase
   6066..6140    -  promoter       SV40 promoter (fragment): SV40 enhancer and early promoter
   6514..6671    +  CDS            lacZα (fragment): LacZα fragment of β-galactosidase; lacZ fragment
   6677..6776    -  misc_feature   bom (fragment): basis of mobility region from pBR322
   6878..6913    -  CDS            rop (fragment): Rop protein, which maintains plasmids at low copy number; rop
   7008..7112    +  promoter       AmpR promoter: bla
   7113..7973    +  CDS            AmpR: β-lactamase; bla; confers resistance to ampicillin, carbenicillin, and related antibiotics
   8144..8732    +  rep_origin     ori: high-copy-number ColE1/pMB1/pBR322/pUC origin of replication
   8915..9007    +  CDS            lacI (fragment): lac repressor; lacI; The lac repressor binds to the lac operator to inhibit transcription in E. coli. This inhibition can be relieved by adding lactose or isopropyl-β-D-thiogalactopyranoside (IPTG).
   9020..9041    +  protein_bind   CAP binding site: CAP binding activates transcription in the presence of cAMP. E. coli catabolite activator protein
   9056..9086    +  promoter       lac promoter: promoter for the E. coli lac operon
   9094..9110    +  protein_bind   lac operator: The lac repressor binds to the lac operator to inhibit transcription in E. coli. This inhibition can be relieved by adding lactose or isopropyl-β-D-thiogalactopyranoside (IPTG). lac repressor encoded by lacI
   9147..9176    -  misc_feature   MCS (fragment): pUC18/19 multiple cloning site
   9536..9592    -  polyA_signal   SV40 poly(A) signal (fragment): SV40 polyadenylation signal
>Addgene plasmid #129776 | pT3-EF1A-MYC-IRES-lucOS | addgene full sequence | sequence record 263368 | Addgene NGS Result
CTAGCTCGAGATCTTAATTAAACTAGTATCGATATAACTTCGTATAATGTATGCTATACGAAGTTATATG
TACGGGCCAGATATACGCGTTGACATTGATTATTGACTAGGCTTTTGCAAAAAGCTTTGCAAAGATGGAT
AAAGTTTTAAACAGAGAGGAATCTTTGCAGCTAATGGACCTTCTAGGTCTTGAAAGGAGTGGGAATTGGC
TCCGGTGCCCGTCAGTGGGCAGAGCGCACATCGCCCACAGTCCCCGAGAAGTTGGGGGGAGGGGTCGGCA
ATTGAACCGGTGCCTAGAGAAGGTGGCGCGGGGTAAACTGGGAAAGTGATGTCGTGTACTGGCTCCGCCT
TTTTCCCGAGGGTGGGGGAGAACCGTATATAAGTGCAGTAGTCGCCGTGAACGTTCTTTTTCGCAACGGG
TTTGCCGCCAGAACACAGGTAAGTGCCGTGTGTGGTTCCCGCGGGCCTGGCCTCTTTACGGGTTATGGCC
CTTGCGTGCCTTGAATTACTTCCACCTGGCTGCAGTACGTGATTCTTGATCCCGAGCTTCGGGTTGGAAG
TGGGTGGGAGAGTTCGAGGCCTTGCGCTTAAGGAGCCCCTTCGCCTCGTGCTTGAGTTGAGGCCTGGCCT
GGGCGCTGGGGCCGCCGCGTGCGAATCTGGTGGCACCTTCGCGCCTGTCTCGCTGCTTTCGATAAGTCTC
TAGCCATTTAAAATTTTTGATGACCTGCTGCGACGCTTTTTTTCTGGCAAGATAGTCTTGTAAATGCGGG
CCAAGATCTGCACACTGGTATTTCGGTTTTTGGGGCCGCGGGCGGCGACGGGGCCCGTGCGTCCCAGCGC
ACATGTTCGGCGAGGCGGGGCCTGCGAGCGCGGCCACCGAGAATCGGACGGGGGTAGTCTCAAGCTGGCC
GGCCTGCTCTGGTGCCTGGCCTCGCGCCGCCGTGTATCGCCCCGCCCTGGGCGGCAAGGCTGGCCCGGTC
GGCACCAGTTGCGTGAGCGGAAAGATGGCCGCTTCCCGGCCCTGCTGCAGGGAGCTCAAAATGGAGGACG
CGGCGCTCGGGAGAGCGGGCGGGTGAGTCACCCACACAAAGGAAAAGGGCCTTTCCGTCCTCAGCCGTCG
CTTCATGTGACTCCACGGAGTACCGGGCGCCGTCCAGGCACCTCGATTAGTTCTCGAGCTTTTGGAGTAC
GTCGTCTTTAGGTTGGGGGGAGGGGTTTTATGCGATGGAGTTTCCCCACACTGAGTGGGTGGAGACTGAA
GTTAGGCCAGCTTGGCACTTGATGTAATTCTCCTTGGAATTTGCCCTTTTTGAGTTTGGATCTTGGTTCA
TTCTCAAGCCTCAGACAGTGGTTCAAAGTTTTTTTCTTCCATTTCAGGTGTCGTGAGGAATTAGCTTGGT
ACTAATACGACTCACTATAGGGAGACCCAAGCTGGCTAGGTAAGCTTGGTACCGAGCTCGGATCCACTAG
TCCAGTGTGGTGGAATTCTGCAGATATCAACAAGTTTGTACAAAAAAGCAGGCTTCGCCACCATGCCCCT
CAACGTTAGCTTCACCAACAGGAACTATGACCTCGACTACGACTCGGTGCAGCCGTATTTCTACTGCGAC
GAGGAGGAGAACTTCTACCAGCAGCAGCAGCAGAGCGAGCTGCAGCCCCCGGCGCCCAGCGAGGATATCT
GGAAGAAATTCGAGCTGCTGCCCACCCCGCCCCTGTCCCCTAGCCGCCGCTCCGGGCTCTGCTCGCCCTC
CTACGTTGCGGTCACACCCTTCTCCCTTCGGGGAGACAACGACGGCGGTGGCGGGAGCTTCTCCACGGCC
GACCAGCTGGAGATGGTGACCGAGCTGCTGGGAGGAGACATGGTGAACCAGAGTTTCATCTGCGACCCGG
ACGACGAGACCTTCATCAAAAACATCATCATCCAGGACTGTATGTGGAGCGGCTTCTCGGCCGCCGCCAA
GCTCGTCTCAGAGAAGCTGGCCTCCTACCAGGCTGCGCGCAAAGACAGCGGCAGCCCGAACCCCGCCCGC
GGCCACAGCGTCTGCTCCACCTCCAGCTTGTACCTGCAGGATCTGAGCGCCGCCGCCTCAGAGTGCATCG
ACCCCTCGGTGGTCTTCCCCTACCCTCTCAACGACAGCAGCTCGCCCAAGTCCTGCGCCTCGCAAGACTC
CAGCGCCTTCTCTCCGTCCTCGGATTCTCTGCTCTCCTCGACGGAGTCCTCCCCGCAGGGCAGCCCCGAG
CCCCTGGTGCTCCATGAGGAGACACCGCCCACCACCAGCAGCGACTCTGAGGAGGAACAAGAAGATGAGG
AAGAAATCGATGTTGTTTCTGTGGAAAAGAGGCAGGCTCCTGGCAAAAGGTCAGAGTCTGGATCACCTTC
TGCTGGAGGCCACAGCAAACCTCCTCACAGCCCACTGGTCCTCAAGAGGTGCCACGTCTCCACACATCAG
CACAACTACGCAGCGCCTCCCTCCACTCGGAAGGACTATCCTGCTGCCAAGAGGGTCAAGTTGGACAGTG
TCAGAGTCCTGAGACAGATCAGCAACAACCGAAAATGCACCAGCCCCAGGTCCTCGGACACCGAGGAGAA
TGTCAAGAGGCGAACACACAACGTCTTGGAGCGCCAGAGGAGGAACGAGCTAAAACGGAGCTTTTTTGCC
CTGCGTGACCAGATCCCGGAGTTGGAAAACAATGAAAAGGCCCCCAAGGTAGTTATCCTTAAAAAAGCCA
CAGCATACATCCTGTCCGTCCAAGCAGAGGAGCAAAAGCTCATTTCTGAAGAGGACTTGTTGCGGAAACG
ACGAGAACAGTTGAAACACAAACTTGAACAGCTACGGAACTCTTGTGCGGACCCAGCTTTCTTGTACAAA
GTGGTTGATATCCAGCACAGTGGCGGCCGCTCGAGTCTAGAGGGCCCGCGGTTCGAAGGTAAGCCTATCC
CTAACCCTCTCCTCGGTCTCGATTCTACGCGTACCGGTTAGTAATGAGTTTCCCCCCCCCCCTAACGTTA
CTGGCCGAAGCCGCTTGGAATAAGGCCGGTGTGCGTTTGTCTATATGTTATTTTCCACCATATTGCCGTC
TTTTGGCAATGTGAGGGCCCGGAAACCTGGCCCTGTCTTCTTGACGAGCATTCCTAGGGGTCTTTCCCCT
CTCGCCAAAGGAATGCAAGGTCTGTTGAATGTCGTGAAGGAAGCAGTTCCTCTGGAAGCTTCTTGAAGAC
AAACAACGTCTGTAGCGACCCTTTGCAGGCAGCGGAACCCCCCACCTGGCGACAGGTGCCTCTGCGGCCA
AAAGCCACGTGTATAAGATACACCTGCAAAGGCGGCACAACCCCAGTGCCACGTTGTGAGTTGGATAGTT
GTGGAAAGAGTCAAATGGCTCTCCTCAAGCGTATTCAACAAGGGGCTGAAGGATGCCCAGAAGGTACCCC
ATTGTATGGGATCTGATCTGGGGCCTCGGTGCACATGCTTTACATGTGTTTAGTCGAGGTTAAAAAAACG
TCTAGGCCCCCCGAACCACGGGGACGTGGTTTTCCTTTGAAAAACACGATGATAATATGGCCACAACCAT
GGAAGACGCCAAAAACATAAAGAAAGGCCCGGCGCCATTCTATCCGCTGGAAGATGGAACCGCTGGAGAG
CAACTGCATAAGGCTATGAAGAGATACGCCCTGGTTCCTGGAACAATTGCTTTTACAGATGCACATATCG
AGGTGGACATCACTTACGCTGAGTACTTCGAAATGTCCGTTCGGTTGGCAGAAGCTATGAAACGATATGG
GCTGAATACAAATCACAGAATCGTCGTATGCAGTGAAAACTCTCTTCAATTCTTTATGCCGGTGTTGGGC
GCGTTATTTATCGGAGTTGCAGTTGCGCCCGCGAACGACATTTATAATGAACGTGAATTGCTCAACAGTA
TGGGCATTTCGCAGCCTACCGTGGTGTTCGTTTCCAAAAAGGGGTTGCAAAAAATTTTGAACGTGCAAAA
AAAGCTCCCAATCATCCAAAAAATTATTATCATGGATTCTAAAACGGATTACCAGGGATTTCAGTCGATG
TACACGTTCGTCACATCTCATCTACCTCCCGGTTTTAATGAATACGATTTTGTGCCAGAGTCCTTCGATA
GGGACAAGACAATTGCACTGATCATGAACTCCTCTGGATCTACTGGTCTGCCTAAAGGTGTCGCTCTGCC
TCATAGAACTGCCTGCGTGAGATTCTCGCATGCCAGAGATCCTATTTTTGGCAATCAAATCATTCCGGAT
ACTGCGATTTTAAGTGTTGTTCCATTCCATCACGGTTTTGGAATGTTTACTACACTCGGATATTTGATAT
GTGGATTTCGAGTCGTCTTAATGTATAGATTTGAAGAAGAGCTGTTTCTGAGGAGCCTTCAGGATTACAA
GATTCAAAGTGCGCTGCTGGTGCCAACCCTATTCTCCTTCTTCGCCAAAAGCACTCTGATTGACAAATAC
GATTTATCTAATTTACACGAAATTGCTTCTGGTGGCGCTCCCCTCTCTAAGGAAGTCGGGGAAGCGGTTG
CCAAGAGGTTCCATCTGCCAGGTATCAGGCAAGGATATGGGCTCACTGAGACTACATCAGCTATTCTGAT
TACACCCGAGGGGGATGATAAACCGGGCGCGGTCGGTAAAGTTGTTCCATTTTTTGAAGCGAAGGTTGTG
GATCTGGATACCGGGAAAACGCTGGGCGTTAATCAAAGAGGCGAACTGTGTGTGAGAGGTCCTATGATTA
TGTCCGGTTATGTAAACAATCCGGAAGCGACCAACGCCTTGATTGACAAGGATGGATGGCTACATTCTGG
AGACATAGCTTACTGGGACGAAGACGAACACTTCTTCATCGTTGACCGCCTGAAGTCTCTGATTAAGTAC
AAAGGCTATCAGGTGGCTCCCGCTGAATTGGAATCCATCTTGCTCCAACACCCCAACATCTTCGACGCAG
GTGTCGCAGGTCTTCCCGACGATGACGCCGGTGAACTTCCCGCCGCCGTTGTTGTTTTGGAGCACGGAAA
GACGATGACGGAAAAAGAGATCGTGGATTACGTCGCCAGTCAAGTAACAACCGCGAAAAAGTTGCGCGGA
GGAGTTGTGTTTGTGGACGAAGTACCGAAAGGTCTTACCGGAAAACTCGACGCAAGAAAAATCAGAGAGA
TCCTCATAAAGGCCAAGAAGGGCGGAAAGATCGCCGTGGAGCAGCTCGAGAGTATAATCAACTTTGAAAA
ACTGACTGAATGGACCAGTTCTAATGTTATGGAAGAGAGGAAGATCAAAGTGTACTTACCTCGCATGAAG
ATGGAGGAAAAATACAACCTCACATCTGTCTTAATGGCTATGGGCATTACTGACGTGTTTAGCTCTTCAG
CCAATCTGTCTGGCATCTCCTCAGCAGAGAGCCTGAAGATATCTCAAGCTGTCCATGCAGCACATGCAGA
AATCAATGAAGCAGGCAGAGAGGTGGTAGGGTCAGCAGAGGCTGGAGTGGATGCTGCAAGCGTCTCTGAA
GAATTTAGGGCTGACCATCCATTCCTCTTCTGTATCAAACACATCGCAACCAACGCCGTTCTCTTCTTTG
GCAGATGTGTTGGATCCGAGCAGCTGGAGTCCATCTACAGGTACTACGGCCTGCTGCTGAAGGAAAGATC
CGAACAAAAGCTTATTTCTGAAGAGGACTTGTAAGCGGCCGAAACCCGCTGATCAGCCTCGACTGTGCCT
TCTAGTTGCCAGCCATCTGTTGTTTGCCCCTCCCCCGTGCCTTCCTTGACCCTGGAAGGTGCCACTCCCA
CTGTCCTTTCCTAATAAAATGAGGAAATTGCATCGCATTGTCTGAGTAGGTGTCATTCTATTCTGGGGGG
TGGGGTGGGGCAGGACAGCAAGGGGGAGGATTGGGAAGACAATAGCAGGCATGCTGGGGATGCGGTGGGC
TCTATGGCTTCTGAGGCGGAAAGAACCAGCTGGGGCTCTAGGGGGTATCCCCACGCGCCCTGTAGCGGCG
CATTAAATAACTTCGTATAATGTATGCTATACGAAGTTATATCGTATGCATGCTTTGCATACTTCTGCCT
GCTGGGGAGCCTGGGGACTTTCCACACCCTAACTGACACACATTCCACAGAATTCCTTGAAATACATCCA
CAGGTACACCTCCAATTGACTCAAATGATGTCAATTAGTCTATCAGAAGCTTCTAAAGCCATGACATCAT
TTTCTGGAATTTTCCAAGCTGTTTAAAGGCACAGTCAACTTAGTGTATGTAAACTTCTGACCCACTGGAA
TTGTGATACAGTGAATTATAAGTGAAATAATCTGTCTGTAAACAATTGTTGGAAAAATGACTTGTGTCAT
GCACAAAGTAGATGTCCTAACTGACTTGCCAAAACTATTGTTTGTTAACAAGAAATTTGTGGAGTAGTTG
AAAAACGAGTTTTAATGACTCCAACTTAAGTGTATGTAAACTTCCGACTTCAACTGTAGGGTACCGAGCT
CGAATTCACTGGCCGTCGTTTTACAACGTCGTGACTGGGAAAACCCTGGCGTTACCCAACTTAATCGCCT
TGCAGCACATCCCCCTTTCGCCAGCTGGCGTAATAGCGAAGAGGCCCGCACCGATCGCCCTTCCCAACAG
TTGCGCAGCCTGAATGGCGAATGGCGCCTGATGCGGTATTTTCTCCTTACGCATCTGTGCGGTATTTCAC
ACCGCATATGGTGCACTCTCAGTACAATCTGCTCTGATGCCGCATAGTTAAGCCAGCCCCGACACCCGCC
AACACCCGCTGACGCGCCCTGACGGGCTTGTCTGCTCCCGGCATCCGCTTACAGACAAGCTGTGACCGTC
TCCGGGAGCTGCATGTGTCAGAGGTTTTCACCGTCATCACCGAAACGCGCGAGACGAAAGGGCCTCGTGA
TACGCCTATTTTTATAGGTTAATGTCATGATAATAATGGTTTCTTAGACGTCAGGTGGCACTTTTCGGGG
AAATGTGCGCGGAACCCCTATTTGTTTATTTTTCTAAATACATTCAAATATGTATCCGCTCATGAGACAA
TAACCCTGATAAATGCTTCAATAATATTGAAAAAGGAAGAGTATGAGTATTCAACATTTCCGTGTCGCCC
TTATTCCCTTTTTTGCGGCATTTTGCCTTCCTGTTTTTGCTCACCCAGAAACGCTGGTGAAAGTAAAAGA
TGCTGAAGATCAGTTGGGTGCACGAGTGGGTTACATCGAACTGGATCTCAACAGCGGTAAGATCCTTGAG
AGTTTTCGCCCCGAAGAACGTTTTCCAATGATGAGCACTTTTAAAGTTCTGCTATGTGGCGCGGTATTAT
CCCGTATTGACGCCGGGCAAGAGCAACTCGGTCGCCGCATACACTATTCTCAGAATGACTTGGTTGAGTA
CTCACCAGTCACAGAAAAGCATCTTACGGATGGCATGACAGTAAGAGAATTATGCAGTGCTGCCATAACC
ATGAGTGATAACACTGCGGCCAACTTACTTCTGACAACGATCGGAGGACCGAAGGAGCTAACCGCTTTTT
TGCACAACATGGGGGATCATGTAACTCGCCTTGATCGTTGGGAACCGGAGCTGAATGAAGCCATACCAAA
CGACGAGCGTGACACCACGATGCCTGTAGCAATGGCAACAACGTTGCGCAAACTATTAACTGGCGAACTA
CTTACTCTAGCTTCCCGGCAACAATTAATAGACTGGATGGAGGCGGATAAAGTTGCAGGACCACTTCTGC
GCTCGGCCCTTCCGGCTGGCTGGTTTATTGCTGATAAATCTGGAGCCGGTGAGCGTGGGTCTCGCGGTAT
CATTGCAGCACTGGGGCCAGATGGTAAGCCCTCCCGTATCGTAGTTATCTACACGACGGGGAGTCAGGCA
ACTATGGATGAACGAAATAGACAGATCGCTGAGATAGGTGCCTCACTGATTAAGCATTGGTAACTGTCAG
ACCAAGTTTACTCATATATACTTTAGATTGATTTAAAACTTCATTTTTAATTTAAAAGGATCTAGGTGAA
GATCCTTTTTGATAATCTCATGACCAAAATCCCTTAACGTGAGTTTTCGTTCCACTGAGCGTCAGACCCC
GTAGAAAAGATCAAAGGATCTTCTTGAGATCCTTTTTTTCTGCGCGTAATCTGCTGCTTGCAAACAAAAA
AACCACCGCTACCAGCGGTGGTTTGTTTGCCGGATCAAGAGCTACCAACTCTTTTTCCGAAGGTAACTGG
CTTCAGCAGAGCGCAGATACCAAATACTGTTCTTCTAGTGTAGCCGTAGTTAGGCCACCACTTCAAGAAC
TCTGTAGCACCGCCTACATACCTCGCTCTGCTAATCCTGTTACCAGTGGCTGCTGCCAGTGGCGATAAGT
CGTGTCTTACCGGGTTGGACTCAAGACGATAGTTACCGGATAAGGCGCAGCGGTCGGGCTGAACGGGGGG
TTCGTGCACACAGCCCAGCTTGGAGCGAACGACCTACACCGAACTGAGATACCTACAGCGTGAGCTATGA
GAAAGCGCCACGCTTCCCGAAGGGAGAAAGGCGGACAGGTATCCGGTAAGCGGCAGGGTCGGAACAGGAG
AGCGCACGAGGGAGCTTCCAGGGGGAAACGCCTGGTATCTTTATAGTCCTGTCGGGTTTCGCCACCTCTG
ACTTGAGCGTCGATTTTTGTGATGCTCGTCAGGGGGGCGGAGCCTATGGAAAAACGCCAGCAACGCGGCC
TTTTTACGGTTCCTGGCCTTTTGCTGGCCTTTTGCTCACATGTTCTTTCCTGCGTTATCCCCTGATTCTG
TGGATAACCGTATTACCGCCTTTGAGTGAGCTGATACCGCTCGCCGCAGCCGAACGACCGAGCGCAGCGA
GTCAGTGAGCGAGGAAGCGGAAGAGCGCCCAATACGCAAACCGCCTCTCCCCGCGCGTTGGCCGATTCAT
TAATGCAGCTGGCACGACAGGTTTCCCGACTGGAAAGCGGGCAGTGAGCGCAACGCAATTAATGTGAGTT
AGCTCACTCATTAGGCACCCCAGGCTTTACACTTTATGCTTCCGGCTCGTATGTTGTGTGGAATTGTGAG
CGGATAACAATTTCACACAGGAAACAGCTATGACCATGATTACGCCAAGCTTGCATGCCTGCAGGTCGAC
TCTAGACCTATACAGTTGAAGTCGGAAGTTTACATACACTTAAGTTGGAGTCATTAAAACTCGTTTTTCA
ACTACTCCACAAATTTCTTGTTAACAAACAATAGTTTTGGCAAGTCAGTTAGGACATCTACTTTGTGCAT
GACACAAGTCATTTTTCCAACAATTGTTTACAGACAGATTATTTCACTTATAATTCACTGTATCACAATT
CCAGTGGGTCAGAAGTTTACATACACTAAGTTGACTGTGCCTTTAAACAGCTTGGAAAATTCCAGAAAAT
GATGTCATGGCTTTAGAAGCTTCTGATAGACTAATTGACATCATTTGAGTCAATTGGAGGTGTACCTGTG
GATGTATTTCAAGGGGATCCAGACATGATAAGATACATTGATGAGTTTGGACAAACCACAACTAGAATGC
AGCGGCCG
